>Addgene plasmid #72380 | pJK690 | depositor full sequence | sequence record 134002 | pJK690 sequence 5681 bps
TGGCGAATGGG
[124 nt withheld, positions 12-135]
C
[91 nt withheld, positions 137-227]
A
[49 nt withheld, positions 229-277]
CCTTTGACGTTGGAGTCCACGTTCTTT
[37 nt withheld, positions 305-341]
ACCCTATCTCGGTCTATTCTTTTGATTTATAAGGGATTTTGCCGATTTCGGCCTATTGGTTAAAAAATGA
GCTGATTTAACAAAAATTTAACGCGAATTTTAACAAAATATTAACGTTTACAATTTCAGGTGGCACTTTT
CGGGGAAATGTGCGCGGAACCCCTATTTGTTTATTTTTCTAAATACATTCAAATATGTATCCGCTCATGA
ATTAATTCTTAGAAAAACTCATCGAGCATCAAATGAAACTGCAATTTATTCATATCAGGATTATCAATAC
CATATTTTTGAAAAAGCCGTTTCTGTAATGAAGGAGAAAACTCACCGAGGCAGTTCCATAGGATGGCAAG
ATCCTGGTATCGGTCTGCGATTCCGACTCGTCCAACATCAATACAACCTATTAATTTCCCCTCGTCAAAA
ATAAGGTTATCAAGTGAGAAATCACCATGAGTGACGACTGAATCCGGTGAGAATGGCAAAAGTTTATGCA
TTTCTTTCCAGACTTGTTCAACAGGCCAGCCATTACGCTCGTCATCAAAATCACTCGCATCAACCAAACC
GTTATTCATTCGTGATTGCGCCTGAGCGAGACGAAATACGCGATCGCTGTTAAAAGGACAATTACAAACA
GGAATCGAATGCAACCGGCGCAGGAACACTGCCAGCGCATCAACAATATTTTCACCTGAATCAGGATATT
CTTCTAATACCTGGAATGCTGTTTTCCCGGGGATCGCAGTGGTGAGTAACCATGCATCATCAGGAGTACG
GATAAAATGCTTGATGGTCGGAAGAGGCATAAATTCCGTCAGCCAGTTTAGTCTGACCATCTCATCTGTA
ACATCATTGGCAACGCTACCTTTGCCATGTTTCAGAAACAACTCTGGCGCATCGGGCTTCCCATACAATC
GATAGATTGTCGCACCTGATTGCCCGACATTATCGCGAGCCCATTTATACCCATATAAATCAGCATCCAT
GTTGGAATTTAATCGCGGCCTAGAGCAAGACGTTTCCCGTTGAATATGGCTCATAACACCCCTTGTATTA
CTGTTTATGTAAGCAGACAGTTTTATTGTTCATGACCAAAATCCCTTAACGTGAGTTTTCGTTCCACTGA
GCGTCAGACCCCGTAGAAAAGATCAAAGGATCTTCTTGAGATCCTTTTTTTCTGCGCGTAATCTGCTGCT
TGCAAACAAAAAAACCACCGCTACCAGCGGTGGTTTGTTTGCCGGATCAAGAGCTACCAACTCTTTTTCC
GAAGGTAACTGGCTTCAGCAGAGCGCAGATACCAAATACTGTCCTTCTAGTGTAGCCGTAGTTAGGCCAC
CACTTCAAGAACTCTGTAGCACCGCCTACATACCTCGCTCTGCTAATCCTGTTACCAGTGGCTGCTGCCA
GTGGCGATAAGTCGTGTCTTACCGGGTTGGACTCAAGACGATAGTTACCGGATAAGGCGCAGCGGTCGGG
CTGAACGGGGGGTTCGTGCACACAGCCCAGCTTGGAGCGAACGACCTACACCGAACTGAGATACCTACAG
CGTGAGCTATGAGAAAGCGCCACGCTTCCCGAAGGGAGAAAGGCGGACAGGTATCCGGTAAGCGGCAGGG
TCGGAACAGGAGAGCGCACGAGGGAGCTTCCAGGGGGAAACGCCTGGTATCTTTATAGTCCTGTCGGGTT
TCGCCACCTCTGACTTGAGCGTCGATTTTTGTGATGCTCGTCAGGGGGGCGGAGCCTATGGAAAAACGCC
AGCAACGCGGCCTTTTTACGGTTCCTGGCCTTTTGCTGGCCTTTTGCTCACATGTTCTTTCCTGCGTTAT
CCCCTGATTCTGTGGATAACCGTATTACCGCCTTTGAGTGAGCTGATACCGCTCGCCGCAGCCGAACGAC
CGAGCGCAGCGAGTCAGTGAGCGAGGAAGCGGAAGAGCGCCTGATGCGGTATTTTCTCCTTACGCATCTG
TGCGGTATTTCACACCGCATATATGGTGCACTCTCAGTACAATCTGCTCTGATGCCGCATAGTTAAGCCA
GTATACACTCCGCTATCGCTACGTGACTGGGTCATGGCTGCGCCCCGACACCCGCCAACACCCGCTGACG
CGCCCTGACGGGCTTGTCTGCTCCCGGCATCCGCTTACAGACAAGCTGTGACCGTCTCCGGGAGCTGCAT
GTGTCAGAGGTTTTCACCGTCATCACCGAAACGCGCGAGGCAGCTGCGGTAAAGCTCATCAGCGTGGTCG
TGAAGCGATTCACAGATGTCTGCCTGTTCATCCGCGTCCAGCTCGTTGAGTTTCTCCAGAAGCGTTAATG
TCTGGCTTCTGATAAAGCGGGCCATGTTAAGGGCGGTTTTTTCCTGTTTGGTCACTGATGCCTCCGTGTA
AGGGGGATTTCTGTTCATGGGGGTAATGATACCGATGAAACGAGAGAGGATGCTCACGATACGGGTTACT
GATGATGAACATGCCCGGTTACTGGAACGTTGTGAGGGTAAACAACTGGCGGTATGGATGCGGCGGGACC
AGAGAAAAATCACTCAGGGTCAATGCCAGCGCTTCGTTAATACAGATGTAGGTGTTCCACAGGGTAGCCA
GCAGCATCCTGCGATGCAGATCCGGAACATAATGGTGCAGGGCGCTGACTTCCGCGTTTCCAGACTTTAC
GAAACACGGAAACCGAAGACCATTCATGTTGTTGCTCAGGTCGCAGACGTTTTGCAGCAGCAGTCGCTTC
ACGTTCGCTCGCGTATCGGTGATTCATTCTGCTAACCAGTAAGGCAACCCCGCCAGCCTAGCCGGGTCCT
CAACGACAGGAGCACGATCATGCGCACCCGTGGGGCCGCCATGCCGGCGATAATGGCCTGCTTCTCGCCG
AAACGTTTGGTGGCGGGACCAGTGACGAAGGCTTGAGCGAGGGCGTGCAAGATTCCGAATACCGCAAGCG
ACAGGCCGATCATCGTCGCGCTCCAGCGAAAGCGGTCCTCGCCGAAAATGACCCAGAGCGCTGCCGGCAC
CTGTCCTACGAGTTGCATGATAAAGAAGACAGTCATAAGTGCGGCGACGATAGTCATGCCCCGCGCCCAC
CGGAAGGAGCTGACTGGGTTGAAGGCTCTCAAGGGCATCGGTCGAGATCCCGGTGCCTAATGAGTGAGCT
AACTTACATTAATTGCGTTGCGCTCACTGCCCGCTTTCCAGTCGGGAAACCTGTCGTGCCAGCTGCATTA
ATGAATCGGCCAACGCGCGGGGAGAGGCGGTTTGCGTATTGGGCGCCAGGGTGGTTTTTCTTTTCACCAG
TGAGACGGGCAACAGCTGATTGCCCTTCACCGCCTGGCCCTGAGAGAGTTGCAGCAAGCGGTCCACGCTG
GTTTGCCCCAGCAGGCGAAAATCCTGTTTGATGGTGGTTAACGGCGGGATATAACATGAGCTGTCTTCGG
TATCGTCGTATCCCACTACCGAGATATCCGCACCAACGCGCAGCCCGGACTCGGTAATGGCGCGCATTGC
GCCCAGCGCCATCTGATCGTTGGCAACCAGCATCGCAGTGGGAACGATGCCCTCATTCAGCATTTGCATG
GTTTGTTGAAAACCGGACATGGCACTCCAGTCGCCTTCCCGTTCCGCTATCGGCTGAATTTGATTGCGAG
TGAGATATTTATGCCAGCCAGCCAGACGCAGACGCGCCGAGACAGAACTTAATGGGCCCGCTAACAGCGC
GATTTGCTGGTGACCCAATGCGACCAGATGCTCCACGCCCAGTCGCGTACCGTCTTCATGGGAGAAAATA
ATACTGTTGATGGGTGTCTGGTCAGAGACATCAAGAAATAACGCCGGAACATTAGTGCAGGCAGCTTCCA
CAGCAATGGCATCCTGGTCATCCAGCGGATAGTTAATGATCAGCCCACTGACGCGTTGCGCGAGAAGATT
GTGCACCGCCGCTTTACAGGCTTCGACGCCGCTTCGTTCTACCATCGACACCACCACGCTGGCACCCAGT
TGATCGGCGCGAGATTTAATCGCCGCGACAATTTGCGACGGCGCGTGCAGGGCCAGACTGGAGGTGGCAA
CGCCAATCAGCAACGACTGTTTGCCCGCCAGTTGTTGTGCCACGCGGTTGGGAATGTAATTCAGCTCCGC
CATCGCCGCTTCCACTTTTTCCCGCGTTTTCGCAGAAACGTGGCTGGCCTGGTTCACCACGCGGGAAACG
GTCTGATAAGAGACACCGGCATACTCTGCGACATCGTATAACGTTACTGGTTTCACATTCACCACCCTGA
ATTGACTCTCTTCCGGGCGCTATCATGCCATACCGCGAAAGGTTTTGCGCCATTCGATGGTGTCCGGGAT
CTCGACGCTCTCCCTTATGCGACTCCTGCATTAGGAAGCAGCCCAGTAGTAGGTTGAGGCCGTTGAGCAC
CGCCGCCGCAAGGAATGGTGCATGCAAGGAGATGGCGCCCAACAGTCCCCCGGCCACGGGGCCTGCCACC
ATACCCACGCCGAAACAAGCGCTCATGAGCCCGAAGTGGCGAGCCCGATCTTCCCCATCGGTGATGTCGG
CGATATAGGCGCCAGCAACCGCACCTGTGGCGCCGGTGATGCCGGCCACGATGCGTCCGGCGTAGAGGAT
CGAGATCTCGATCCCGCGAAATTAATACGACTCACTATAGGGGAATTGTGAGCGGATAACAATTCCCCTC
TAGAAATAATTTTGTTTAACTTTAAGAAGGAGATATACCATGGGCAGCAGCCATCATCATCATCATCACA
GCAGCGGCCTGGTGCCGCGCGGCAGCCATATGAGCACCACTATCGAAAAAATCCAACGCCAGATTGCTGA
AAACCCGATCCTGCTGTACATGAAAGGTTCACCGAAACTGCCGAGCTGCGGTTTCTCTGCCCAGGCAGTC
CAGGCGCTTGCCGCATGTGGCGAACGTTTTGCCTATGTTGATATTCTGCAGAATCCGGACATTCGTGCGG
AACTGCCGAAATATGCTAACTGGCCGACCTTCCCGCAACTGTGGGTTGACGGCGAGCTGGTCGGCGGTTG
TGATATCGTGATCGAAATGTATCAGCGTGGCGAACTGCAGCAGCTGATCAAAGAAACTGCCGCTAAATAC
AAGTCTGAAGAGCCGGACGCGGAATAAGGATCCGAATTCGAGCTCCGTCGACAAGCTTGCGGCCGCACTC
GAGCACCACCACCACCACCACTGAGATCCGGCTGCTAACAAAGCCCGAAAGGAAGCTGAGTTGGCTGCTG
CCACCGCTGAGCAATAACTAGCATAACCCCTTGGGGCCTCTAAACGGGTCTTGAGGGGTTTTTTGCTGAA
AGGAGGAACTATATCCGGAT
Features (pLannotate 1.2.2; 21 found; start..end, strand, type, name):
     12..467     +  rep_origin     f1 ori (sequence partly withheld): f1 bacteriophage origin of replication; arrow indicates direction of (+) strand synthesis
    494..551     +  promoter       AmpR promoter (fragment): bla
    560..1375    -  CDS            KanR: aminoglycoside phosphotransferase; aph(3')-Ia; confers resistance to kanamycin in bacteria or G418 (Geneticin®) in eukaryotes
   1497..2085    +  rep_origin     ori: high-copy-number ColE1/pMB1/pBR322/pUC origin of replication
   2271..2413    -  misc_feature   bom: basis of mobility region from pBR322
   2515..2706    -  CDS            rop: Rop protein, which maintains plasmids at low copy number; rop
   2723..3103    +  CDS            YPB1_ECOLX: Protein predicted: Swiss-Prot protein existence level 4. From Escherichia coli.
   3175..3466    -  CDS            TcR (fragment): tetracycline efflux protein; tet; confers resistance to tetracycline
   3481..3502    -  protein_bind   CAP binding site: CAP binding activates transcription in the presence of cAMP. E. coli catabolite activator protein
   3515..4597    -  CDS            lacI: lac repressor; lacI; The lac repressor binds to the lac operator to inhibit transcription in E. coli. This inhibition can be relieved by adding lactose or isopropyl-β-D-thiogalactopyranoside (IPTG).
   4598..4675    -  promoter       lacI promoter: lacI
   4683..4962    -  CDS            TcR (fragment): tetracycline efflux protein; tet; confers resistance to tetracycline
   4984..5002    +  promoter       T7 promoter: promoter for bacteriophage T7 RNA polymerase
   5003..5027    +  protein_bind   lac operator: The lac repressor binds to the lac operator to inhibit transcription in E. coli. This inhibition can be relieved by adding lactose or isopropyl-β-D-thiogalactopyranoside (IPTG). lac repressor encoded by lacI
   5042..5064    +  RBS            RBS: efficient ribosome binding site from bacteriophage T7 gene 10 (Olins and Rangwala, 1989)
   5083..5099    +  CDS            capTEV™ (fragment): composite tag for in vivo biotinylation, TEV protease cleavage, and 6xHis tagging
   5110..5127    +  CDS            thrombin site: thrombin recognition and cleavage site
   5131..5475    +  CDS            grxD: GLRX4_ECOLI - Also known as ydhD. Experimental evidence at protein level: Swiss-Prot protein existence level 1. Monothiol glutaredoxin involved in the biogenesis of iron- sulfur clusters. From Escherichia coli (strain K12).
   5525..5542    +  CDS            9xHis (fragment): 9xHis affinity tag
   5552..5601    +  CDS            SET1 (fragment): solubility-enhancement tag derived from T7 phage gene 10B
   5609..5656    +  terminator     T7 terminator: transcription terminator for bacteriophage T7 RNA polymerase
