[The description below was written by a language model from this plasmid's Addgene catalogue record and pLannotate feature annotations shown in this document.]
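Description:
pJK690 is a bacterial expression plasmid built on the pET28a backbone for producing the Escherichia coli K-12 monothiol glutaredoxin GrxD (glutaredoxin-4, also called ydhD), a protein involved in iron-sulfur cluster biogenesis. The total construct is 5,681 bp. It is selected with kanamycin through an aph(3')-Ia aminoglycoside phosphotransferase gene and replicates from a ColE1/pMB1-type origin. The backbone also carries the bom mobility region and the rop gene. The catalogue lists the plasmid as high copy, although Rop normally acts to restrain copy number. An f1 phage origin is also present, and the short tetracycline-resistance and AmpR-promoter fragments called in the annotation are nonfunctional backbone remnants.

The grxD coding sequence was inserted between the NdeI and BamHI sites, both retained, which places it in frame behind the vector-encoded N-terminal His6 tag and a thrombin cleavage site. The tag can therefore be used for metal-affinity purification and then removed by protease treatment. Expression is driven by a T7 promoter with an adjacent lac operator and the T7 gene 10 ribosome binding site, and it ends at the T7 terminator. The plasmid-borne lacI gene supplies repressor, so transcription stays low until IPTG is added in a host that provides T7 RNA polymerase. The small "capTEV" fragment upstream of the thrombin site most likely corresponds to the His6 tag. The His and SET1 fragments annotated downstream of grxD appear to be residual vector sequence, and the record describes only an N-terminal tag. The construct is intended for recombinant production of His-tagged GrxD, presumably for purification and biochemical study.
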