Addgene plasmid #72380: pJK690
Purpose: Produces Escherichia coli monothiol glutaredoxin GrxD, N-terminal His6 tag (H6EcGrxD)
Depositing lab: T. J. Kappock. Depositing organization: Purdue University.
Backbone
  Vector backbone: pET28a
  Backbone size w/o insert (bp): 5369
  Total vector size (bp): 5681
  Vector type: Bacterial Expression
Growth in bacteria
  Bacterial resistance: Kanamycin, 50 μg/mL
  Growth temperature: 37°C
  Growth strain: DH5alpha
  Copy number: High Copy
Gene/Insert
  Gene/Insert name: glutaredoxin-4 (alt names: grxD; JW1646; monothiol glutaredoxin)
  Species: Escherichia coli str. K-12 substr. MG1655
  GenBank ID: NP_416171.1 AAC74726.1
  Promoter: T7
  Tag / fusion protein: His6 (N terminal on backbone)
  Cloning method: Restriction Enzyme; 5′ cloning site NdeI (not destroyed); 3′ cloning site BamHI (not destroyed)
  Sequencing primers: 5′ T7 promoter; 3′ T7 terminator
Terms and licenses: Academic/Nonprofit Terms; Industry Terms: Not Available to Industry
Depositor comments: NCBI Gene ID: 946169
How to cite: pJK690 was a gift from T. J. Kappock (Addgene plasmid # 72380 ; http://n2t.net/addgene:72380 ; RRID:Addgene_72380)
