>Addgene plasmid #72380 | pJK690 | addgene partial sequence | sequence record 136187 | T7 5'-TAATACGACTCACTATAGGG-3'
TCTAGAAATAATTTTGTTTAACTTTAAGAAGGAGATATACCATGGGCAGCAGCCATCATCATCATCATCA
CAGCAGCGGCCTGGTGCCGCGCGGCAGCCATATGAGCACCACTATCGAAAAAATCCAACGCCAGATTGCT
GAAAACCCGATCCTGCTGTACATGAAAGGTTCACCGAAACTGCCGAGCTGCGGTTTCTCTGCCCAGGCAG
TCCAGGCGCTTGCCGCATGTGGCGAACGTTTTGCCTATGTTGATATTCTGCAGAATCCGGACATTCGTGC
GGAACTGCCGAAATATGCTAACTGGCCGACCTTCCCGCAACTGTGGGTTGACGGCGAGCTGGTCGGCGGT
TGTGATATCGTGATCGAAATGTATCAGCGTGGCGAACTGCAGCAGCTGATCAAAGAAACTGCCGCTAAAT
ACAAGTCTGAAGAGCCGGACGCGGAATAAGGATCCGAATTCGAGCTCCGTCGACAAGCTTGCGGCCGCAC
TCGAGCACCACCACCACCACCACTGAGATCCGGCTGCTAACAAAGCCCGAAAGGAAGCTGAGTTGGCTGC
TGCCACCGCTGAGCAATAACTAGCATAACCCCTTGGGGCCTCTAAACGGGTCTTGAGGGGTTTTTTGCTG
AAAGGAGGAACTATATCCGGATTGGCGAATGGG
[124 nt withheld, positions 664-787]
C
[91 nt withheld, positions 789-879]
A
[49 nt withheld, positions 881-929]
CCTTTGACGTTGGAGTCCACGTTCTTT
[37 nt withheld, positions 957-993]
ACCCTATCTCGGTCTATTCTTTTGATTT
