>Addgene plasmid #72380 | pJK690 | addgene partial sequence | sequence record 136720 | T7term 5'-GCTAGTTATTGCTCAGCGG-3'
TCCTTTCGGGCTTTGTTAGCAGCCGGATCTCAGTGGTGGTGGTGGTGGTGCTCGAGTGCGGCCGCAAGCT
TGTCGACGGAGCTCGAATTCGGATCCTTATTCCGCGTCCGGCTCTTCAGACTTGTATTTAGCGGCAGTTT
CTTTGATCAGCTGCTGCAGTTCGCCACGCTGATACATTTCGATCACGATATCACAACCGCCGACCAGCTC
GCCGTCAACCCACAGTTGCGGGAAGGTCGGCCAGTTAGCATATTTCGGCAGTTCCGCACGAATGTCCGGA
TTCTGCAGAATATCAACATAGGCAAAACGTTCGCCACATGCGGCAAGCGCCTGGACTGCCTGGGCAGAGA
AACCGCAGCTCGGCAGTTTCGGTGAACCTTTCATGTACAGCAGGATCGGGTTTTCAGCAATCTGGCGTTG
GATTTTTTCGATAGTGGTGCTCATATGGCTGCCGCGCGGCACCAGGCCGCTGCTGTGATGATGATGATGA
TGGCTGCTGCCCATGGTATATCTCCTTCTTAAAGTTAAACAAAATTATTTCTAGAGGGGAATTGTTATCC
GCTCACAATTCCCCTATAGTGAGTCGTATTAATTTCGCGGGATCGAGATCTCGATCCTCTACGCCGGACG
CATCGTGGCCGGCATCACCGGCGCCACAGGTGCGGTTGCTGGCGCCTATATCGCCGACATCACCGATGGG
GAAGATCGGGCTCGCCACTTCGGGCTCATGAGCGCTTGTTTCGGCGTGGGTATGGTGGCAGGCCCCGTGG
CCGGGGGACTGTTGGGCGCCATCTCCTTGCATGCACCATTCCTTGCGGCGGCGGTGCTCAACGGCCTCAA
CCTACTACTGGGCTGCTTCCTAATGCAGGAGTCGCATAAGGGAGAGCGTCGAGATCCCGGACACCATCGA
ATGGCGCAAAACCTTTC
